Addgene plasmid #239271: pSLQ10552
Purpose: Expresses PYL1-G3BP1 for recruiting RNA to the stress granule via CRISPR-TO
Depositing lab: Stanley Qi. Depositing organization: Stanford University. Publication: Programmable control of spatial transcriptome in live cells and neurons. Han M, Fu ML, Zhu Y, Choi AA, Li E, Bezney J, Cai S, Miles L, Ma Y, Qi LS. Nature. 2025 Jul;643(8070):241-251. doi: 10.1038/s41586-025-09020-z. Epub 2025 May 21. PubMed 40399675.
Backbone
  Vector backbone: pHR vector backbone
  Vector type: Mammalian Expression, Lentiviral
Growth in bacteria
  Bacterial resistance: Ampicillin, 100 μg/mL
  Growth temperature: 37°C
  Growth strain: NEB Stable
  Copy number: High Copy
Gene/Insert
  Gene/Insert name: PYL1-BFP-G3BP1
  Species: H. sapiens (human)
  Insert size (bp): 3853
  Entrez Gene: G3BP1 (a.k.a. G3BP, HDH-VIII)
  Promoter: PGK
  Cloning method: Restriction Enzyme; 5′ cloning site Unknown (unknown if destroyed)
Terms and licenses: Academic/Nonprofit Terms; Industry Terms: Not Available to Industry
How to cite: pSLQ10552 was a gift from Stanley Qi (Addgene plasmid # 239271 ; http://n2t.net/addgene:239271 ; RRID:Addgene_239271)
