[The description below was written by a language model from this plasmid's Addgene catalogue record and pLannotate feature annotations shown in this document.]
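Description:
pSLQ10552 is an HIV-1-based lentiviral transfer plasmid built on the pHR backbone for expression in mammalian cells. It is maintained in E. coli through a high-copy ColE1/pUC-type origin and selected with ampicillin via the β-lactamase gene. The viral portion contains a 5′ LTR, the Ψ packaging signal with a short gag fragment, the Rev response element for Rev-dependent nuclear export of the genomic RNA, the cPPT/CTS element, and a ΔU3 self-inactivating 3′ LTR. As a result, the integrated provirus relies on its internal promoter rather than on LTR-driven transcription. Outside the LTRs, the backbone carries remnants typical of older pHR-type vectors, including an SV40 promoter, gpt fragments, SV40 small t intron and poly(A) sequences, and partial tetracycline-resistance, rop and bom elements. These appear to be vestigial, and no mammalian drug-selection marker is annotated within the transferred region.

The payload is a single open reading frame driven by the mouse PGK promoter and followed by WPRE, which enhances transcript stability and expression. It encodes a fusion of a fragment of the Arabidopsis abscisic acid receptor PYL1, the blue fluorescent protein TagBFP, and human G3BP1, a core stress granule assembly protein. TagBFP allows the fusion and its localisation to be visualised and can be used to identify transduced cells. According to the record, the construct serves in the CRISPR-TO system to recruit RNA to stress granules. PYL1 is one half of an abscisic-acid-inducible dimerisation pair, so it presumably docks a partner-tagged RNA-targeting component onto G3BP1, although that partner is not part of this plasmid.
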