Features (pLannotate 1.2.2; 35 found; start..end, strand, type, name):
     69..194     +  misc_feature   HIV-1 Ψ: packaging signal of human immunodeficiency virus type 1
    178..516     +  CDS            HIV-1 gag (fragment): gag protein from human immunodeficiency virus 1; gag
    691..924     +  misc_feature   RRE: The Rev response element (RRE) of HIV-1 allows for Rev-dependent mRNA export from the nucleus to the cytoplasm.
   1301..1401    +  CDS            Rev (fragment): human immunodeficiency virus 1 (HIV-1) Rev protein; rev; enhances nuclear export of unspliced and incompletely spliced viral mRNAs
   1438..1555    +  misc_feature   cPPT/CTS: central polypurine tract and central termination sequence of HIV-1
   1592..1615    -  misc_feature   MCS (fragment): pBluescript multiple cloning site
   1620..2119    +  promoter       PGK promoter: mouse phosphoglycerate kinase 1 promoter
   2195..2725    +  CDS            PYL1 (fragment): PYL1_ARATH - Also known as RCAR12. Experimental evidence at protein level: Swiss-Prot protein existence level 1. Receptor for abscisic acid (ABA) required for ABA-mediated responses such as stomatal closure and germination inhibition. Inhibits the activity of group-A protein phosphatases type 2C (PP2Cs) when activated by ABA (PubMed:19407143, PubMed:19855379, PubMed:19893533, PubMed:19898420, PubMed:23844015, PubMed:21658606). Can be activated by both (-)-ABA and (+)-ABA (PubMed:23844015). From Arabidopsis thaliana (Mouse-ear cress).
   2735..3430    +  CDS            TagBFP: TagBFP is a basic (constitutively fluorescent) blue fluorescent protein published in 2008, derived from Entacmaea quadricolor. It is reported to be a very rapidly-maturing monomer with very low acid sensitivity.
   3446..4843    +  CDS            G3BP1: G3BP1_HUMAN - Also known as G3BP. Experimental evidence at protein level: Swiss-Prot protein existence level 1. ATP- and magnesium-dependent helicase that plays an essential role in innate immunity (PubMed:30510222). Participates in the DNA- triggered cGAS/STING pathway by promoting the DNA binding and activation of CGAS. Enhances also DDX58-induced type I interferon production probably by helping DDX58 at sensing pathogenic RNA (PubMed:30804210). In addition, plays an essential role in stress granule formation (PubMed:12642610, PubMed:20180778, PubMed:23279204). Unwinds preferentially partial
   4845..4865    +  misc_feature   MCS (fragment): pUC18/19 multiple cloning site
   4866..4884    +  misc_feature   MCS (fragment): pBluescript multiple cloning site
   4884..5472    +  misc_feature   WPRE: woodchuck hepatitis virus posttranscriptional regulatory element
   5473..5495    +  misc_feature   MCS (fragment): pBluescript multiple cloning site
   5512..5580    +  CDS            nef (fragment): NEF_HV1Z2 - Experimental evidence at protein level: Swiss-Prot protein existence level 1. Extracellular Nef protein targets CD4(+) T-lymphocytes for apoptosis by interacting with CXCR4 surface receptors. From Human immunodeficiency virus type 1 group M subtype D (isolate Z2/CDC-Z34) (HIV-1).
   5582..5815    +  LTR            3' LTR (ΔU3): self-inactivating 3' long terminal repeat (LTR) from HIV-1
   5840..5858    -  promoter       SP6 promoter: promoter for bacteriophage SP6 RNA polymerase
   6086..6365    +  CDS            TcR (fragment): tetracycline efflux protein; tet; confers resistance to tetracycline
   6366..6414    -  misc_feature   bom (fragment): basis of mobility region from pBR322
   6516..6551    -  CDS            rop (fragment): Rop protein, which maintains plasmids at low copy number; rop
   6646..6750    +  promoter       AmpR promoter: bla
   6751..7611    +  CDS            AmpR: β-lactamase; bla; confers resistance to ampicillin, carbenicillin, and related antibiotics
   7782..8370    +  rep_origin     ori: high-copy-number ColE1/pMB1/pBR322/pUC origin of replication
   8553..8609    +  CDS            lacI (fragment): lac repressor; lacI; The lac repressor binds to the lac operator to inhibit transcription in E. coli. This inhibition can be relieved by adding lactose or isopropyl-β-D-thiogalactopyranoside (IPTG).
   8616..8945    +  promoter       SV40 promoter: SV40 enhancer and early promoter
   9145..9264    +  CDS            gpt (fragment): XGPT_ECOLI - Also known as gpp, gxu. Experimental evidence at protein level: Swiss-Prot protein existence level 1. Purine salvage pathway enzyme that catalyzes the transfer of the ribosyl-5-phosphate group from 5-phospho-alpha-D-ribose 1- diphosphate (PRPP) to the N9 position of the 6-oxopurines guanine and xanthine to form the corresponding ribonucleotides GMP (guanosine 5'- monophosphate) and XMP (xanthosine 5'-monophosphate), with the release of PPi. To a lesser extent, also acts on hypoxanthine (PubMed:9100006, PubMed:3886014). Does not ribophosphorylate adenine (PubMed:3886014). From Esch
   9264..9599    +  CDS            gpt (fragment): XGPT_ECOLI - Also known as gpp, gxu. Experimental evidence at protein level: Swiss-Prot protein existence level 1. Purine salvage pathway enzyme that catalyzes the transfer of the ribosyl-5-phosphate group from 5-phospho-alpha-D-ribose 1- diphosphate (PRPP) to the N9 position of the 6-oxopurines guanine and xanthine to form the corresponding ribonucleotides GMP (guanosine 5'- monophosphate) and XMP (xanthosine 5'-monophosphate), with the release of PPi. To a lesser extent, also acts on hypoxanthine (PubMed:9100006, PubMed:3886014). Does not ribophosphorylate adenine (PubMed:3886014). From Esch
   9694..9999    +  CDS            frsA (fragment): FRSA_ECOLI - Also known as yafA. Experimental evidence at protein level: Swiss-Prot protein existence level 1. Catalyzes the hydrolysis of esters (PubMed:15808744). Displays esterase activity toward pNP-butyrate (PubMed:15808744). May stimulate mixed-acid fermentation by acting as a fermentation/respiration switch that down-regulates respiration and up- regulates fermentation rates (PubMed:15169777). From Escherichia coli (strain K12).
  10003..10077   +  CDS            small t antigen (fragment): SV40 (simian virus 40) small t antigen
  10079..10144   +  intron         small t intron: SV40 (simian virus 40) small t antigen intron
  10274..10294   +  CDS            SV40 NLS: nuclear localization signal of SV40 (simian virus 40) large T antigen
  10613..10696   +  CDS            large T antigen (fragment): large T antigen from SV40 (simian virus 40)
  10719..10853   +  polyA_signal   SV40 poly(A) signal: SV40 polyadenylation signal
  11020..11349   +  CDS            nef (fragment): NEF_HV1BR - Experimental evidence at protein level: Swiss-Prot protein existence level 1. Extracellular Nef protein targets CD4(+) T-lymphocytes for apoptosis by interacting with CXCR4 surface receptors (PubMed:14990729). From Human immunodeficiency virus type 1 group M subtype B (isolate BRU/LAI) (HIV-1).
  11397..22      +  LTR            5' LTR (truncated) (across the origin): truncated 5' long terminal repeat (LTR) from HIV-1
>Addgene plasmid #239271 | pSLQ10552 | addgene full sequence | sequence record 474741 | Addgene NGS Result
TCAGTGTGGAAAATCTCTAGCAGTGGCGCCCGAACAGGGACTTGAAAGCGAAAGGGAAACCAGAGGAGCT
CTCTCGACGCAGGACTCGGCTTGCTGAAGCGCGCACGGCAAGAGGCGAGGGGCGGCGACTGGTGAGTACG
CCAAAAATTTTGACTAGCGGAGGCTAGAAGGAGAGAGATGGGTGCGAGAGCGTCAGTATTAAGCGGGGGA
GAATTAGATCGCGATGGGAAAAAATTCGGTTAAGGCCAGGGGGAAAGAAAAAATATAAATTAAAACATAT
AGTATGGGCAAGCAGGGAGCTAGAACGATTCGCAGTTAATCCTGGCCTGTTAGAAACATCAGAAGGCTGT
AGACAAATACTGGGACAGCTACAACCATCCCTTCAGACAGGATCAGAAGAACTTAGATCATTATATAATA
CAGTAGCAACCCTCTATTGTGTGCATCAAAGGATAGAGATAAAAGACACCAAGGAAGCTTTAGACAAGAT
AGAGGAAGAGCAAAACAAAAGTAAGACCACCGCACAGCAAGCGGCCGGCCGCTGATCTTCAGACCTGGAG
GAGGAGATATGAGGGACAATTGGAGAAGTGAATTATATAAATATAAAGTAGTAAAAATTGAACCATTAGG
AGTAGCACCCACCAAGGCAAAGAGAAGAGTGGTGCAGAGAGAAAAAAGAGCAGTGGGAATAGGAGCTTTG
TTCCTTGGGTTCTTGGGAGCAGCAGGAAGCACTATGGGCGCAGCGTCAATGACGCTGACGGTACAGGCCA
GACAATTATTGTCTGGTATAGTGCAGCAGCAGAACAATTTGCTGAGGGCTATTGAGGCGCAACAGCATCT
GTTGCAACTCACAGTCTGGGGCATCAAGCAGCTCCAGGCAAGAATCCTGGCTGTGGAAAGATACCTAAAG
GATCAACAGCTCCTGGGGATTTGGGGTTGCTCTGGAAAACTCATTTGCACCACTGCTGTGCCTTGGAATG
CTAGTTGGAGTAATAAATCTCTGGAACAGATTTGGAATCACACGACCTGGATGGAGTGGGACAGAGAAAT
TAACAATTACACAAGCTTAATACACTCCTTAATTGAAGAATCGCAAAACCAGCAAGAAAAGAATGAACAA
GAATTATTGGAATTAGATAAATGGGCAAGTTTGTGGAATTGGTTTAACATAACAAATTGGCTGTGGTATA
TAAAATTATTCATAATGATAGTAGGAGGCTTGGTAGGTTTAAGAATAGTTTTTGCTGTACTTTCTATAGT
GAATAGAGTTAGGCAGGGATATTCACCATTATCGTTTCAGACCCACCTCCCAACCCCGAGGGGACCCGAC
AGGCCCGAAGGAATAGAAGAAGAAGGTGGAGAGAGAGACAGAGACAGATCCATTCGATTAGTGAACGGAT
CTCGACGGTATCGCCAAATGGCAGTATTCATCCACAATTTTAAAAGAAAAGGGGGGATTGGGGGGTACAG
TGCAGGGGAAAGAATAGTAGACATAATAGCAACAGACATACAAACTAAAGAATTACAAAAACAAATTACA
AAAATTCAAAATTTTCGGGTTTATTACAGGGACAGCAGAGATCCAGTTTGGATCGATAAGCTTGATATCG
AATTCTACCGGGTAGGGGAGGCGCTTTTCCCAAGGCAGTCTGGAGCATGCGCTTTAGCAGCCCCGCTGGG
CACTTGGCGCTACACAAGTGGCCTCTGGCCTCGCACACATTCCACATCCACCGGTAGGCGCCAACCGGCT
CCGTTCTTTGGTGGCCCCTTCGCGCCACCTTCTACTCCTCCCCTAGTCAGGAAGTTCCCCCCCGCCCCGC
AGCTCGCGTCGTGCAGGACGTGACAAATGGAAGTAGCACGTCTCACTAGTCTCGTGCAGATGGACAGCAC
CGCTGAGCAATGGAAGCGGGTAGGCCTTTGGGGCAGCGGCCAATAGCAGCTTTGCTCCTTCGCTTTCTGG
GCTCAGAGGCTGGGAAGGGGTGGGTCCGGGGGCGGGCTCAGGGGCGGGCTCAGGGGCGGGGCGGGCGCCC
GAAGGTCCTCCGGAGGCCCGGCATTCTGCACGCTTCAAAAGCGCACGTCTGCCGCGCTGTTCTCCTCTTC
CTCATCTCCGGGCCTTTCGACCTGCAGCCCAAGCTTACGCGTCTGCAGGATATCAAGCTTGCGGTACGAC
TGAGTCATGGGTGGGGGCGCGCCAACTCAAGACGAATTCACCCAACTCTCCCAATCAATCGCCGAGTTCC
ACACGTACCAACTCGGTAACGGCCGTTGCTCATCTCTCCTAGCTCAGCGAATCCACGCGCCGCCGGAAAC
AGTATGGTCCGTGGTGAGACGTTTCGATAGGCCACAGATTTACAAACACTTCATCAAAAGCTGTAACGTG
AGTGAAGATTTCGAGATGCGAGTGGGATGCACGCGCGACGTGAACGTGATAAGTGGATTACCGGCGAATA
CGTCTCGAGAGAGATTAGATCTGTTGGACGATGATCGGAGAGTGACTGGGTTTAGTATAACCGGTGGTGA
ACATAGGCTGAGGAATTATAAATCGGTTACGACGGTTCATAGATTTGAGAAAGAAGAAGAAGAAGAAAGG
ATCTGGACCGTTGTTTTGGAATCTTATGTTGTTGATGTACCGGAAGGTAATTCGGAGGAAGATACGAGAT
TGTTTGCTGATACGGTTATTAGATTGAATCTTCAGAAACTTGCTTCGATCACTGAAGCTATGAACGTGGA
TCCGAGCGAGCTGATTAAGGAGAACATGCACATGAAGCTGTACATGGAGGGCACCGTGGACAACCATCAC
TTCAAGTGCACATCCGAGGGCGAAGGCAAGCCCTACGAGGGCACCCAGACCATGAGAATCAAGGTGGTCG
AGGGCGGCCCTCTCCCCTTCGCCTTCGACATCCTGGCTACTAGCTTCCTCTACGGCAGCAAGACCTTCAT
CAACCACACCCAGGGCATCCCCGACTTCTTCAAGCAGTCCTTCCCTGAGGGCTTCACATGGGAGAGAGTC
ACCACATACGAAGACGGGGGCGTGCTGACCGCTACCCAGGACACCAGCCTCCAGGACGGCTGCCTCATCT
ACAACGTCAAGATCAGAGGGGTGAACTTCACATCCAACGGCCCTGTGATGCAGAAGAAAACACTCGGCTG
GGAGGCCTTCACCGAGACGCTGTACCCCGCTGACGGCGGCCTGGAAGGCAGAAACGACATGGCCCTGAAG
CTCGTGGGCGGGAGCCATCTGATCGCAAACATCAAGACCACATATAGATCCAAGAAACCCGCTAAGAACC
TCAAGATGCCTGGCGTCTACTATGTGGACTACAGACTGGAAAGAATCAAGGAGGCCAACAACGAGACCTA
CGTCGAGCAGCACGAGGTGGCAGTGGCCAGATACTGCGACCTCCCTAGCAAACTGGGGCACAAGCTTAAT
CGGACCGCAAGCAAGATGGTGATGGAGAAGCCTAGTCCCCTGCTGGTCGGGCGGGAATTTGTGAGACAGT
ATTACACACTGCTGAACCAGGCCCCAGACATGCTGCATAGATTTTATGGAAAGAACTCTTCTTATGTCCA
TGGGGGATTGGATTCAAATGGAAAGCCAGCAGATGCAGTCTACGGACAGAAAGAAATCCACAGGAAAGTG
ATGTCACAAAACTTCACCAACTGCCACACCAAGATTCGCCATGTTGATGCTCATGCCACGCTAAATGATG
GTGTGGTAGTCCAGGTGATGGGGCTTCTCTCTAACAACAACCAGGCTTTGAGGAGATTCATGCAAACGTT
TGTCCTTGCTCCTGAGGGGTCTGTTGCAAATAAATTCTATGTTCACAATGATATCTTCAGATACCAAGAT
GAGGTCTTTGGTGGGTTTGTCACTGAGCCTCAGGAGGAGTCTGAAGAAGAAGTAGAGGAACCTGAAGAAA
GACAGCAAACACCTGAGGTGGTACCTGATGATTCTGGAACTTTCTATGATCAGGCAGTTGTCAGTAATGA
CATGGAAGAACATTTAGAGGAGCCTGTTGCTGAACCAGAGCCTGATCCTGAACCAGAACCAGAACAAGAA
CCTGTATCTGAAATCCAAGAGGAAAAGCCTGAGCCAGTATTAGAAGAAACTGCCCCTGAGGATGCTCAGA
AGAGTTCTTCTCCAGCACCTGCAGACATAGCTCAGACAGTACAGGAAGACTTGAGGACATTTTCTTGGGC
ATCTGTGACCAGTAAGAATCTTCCACCCAGTGGAGCTGTTCCAGTTACTGGGATACCACCTCATGTTGTT
AAAGTACCAGCTTCACAGCCCCGTCCAGAGTCTAAGCCTGAATCTCAGATTCCACCACAAAGACCTCAGC
GGGATCAAAGAGTGCGAGAACAACGAATAAATATTCCTCCCCAAAGGGGACCCAGACCAATCCGTGAGGC
TGGTGAGCAAGGTGACATTGAACCCCGAAGAATGGTGAGACACCCTGACAGTCACCAACTCTTCATTGGC
AACCTGCCTCATGAAGTGGACAAATCAGAGCTTAAAGATTTCTTTCAAAGTTATGGAAACGTGGTGGAGT
TGCGCATTAACAGTGGTGGGAAATTACCCAATTTTGGTTTTGTTGTGTTTGATGATTCTGAGCCTGTTCA
GAAAGTCCTTAGCAACAGGCCCATCATGTTCAGAGGTGAGGTCCGTCTGAATGTCGAAGAGAAGAAGACT
CGAGCTGCCAGGGAAGGCGACCGACGAGATAATCGCCTTCGGGGACCTGGAGGCCCTCGAGGTGGGCTGG
GTGGTGGAATGAGAGGCCCTCCCCGTGGAGGCATGGTGCAGAAACCAGGATTTGGAGTGGGAAGGGGGCT
TGCGCCACGGCAGTGACCTGCAGGCATGCAAGCTTGATATCAAGCTTATCGATAATCAACCTCTGGATTA
CAAAATTTGTGAAAGATTGACTGGTATTCTTAACTATGTTGCTCCTTTTACGCTATGTGGATACGCTGCT
TTAATGCCTTTGTATCATGCTATTGCTTCCCGTATGGCTTTCATTTTCTCCTCCTTGTATAAATCCTGGT
TGCTGTCTCTTTATGAGGAGTTGTGGCCCGTTGTCAGGCAACGTGGCGTGGTGTGCACTGTGTTTGCTGA
CGCAACCCCCACTGGTTGGGGCATTGCCACCACCTGTCAGCTCCTTTCCGGGACTTTCGCTTTCCCCCTC
CCTATTGCCACGGCGGAACTCATCGCCGCCTGCCTTGCCCGCTGCTGGACAGGGGCTCGGCTGTTGGGCA
CTGACAATTCCGTGGTGTTGTCGGGGAAATCATCGTCCTTTCCTTGGCTGCTCGCCTGTGTTGCCACCTG
GATTCTGCGCGGGACGTCCTTCTGCTACGTCCCTTCGGCCCTCAATCCAGCGGACCTTCCTTCCCGCGGC
CTGCTGCCGGCTCTGCGGCCTCTTCCGCGTCTTCGCCTTCGCCCTCAGACGAGTCGGATCTCCCTTTGGG
CCGCCTCCCCGCATCGATACCGTCGACCTCGAGGGAATTAATTCGAGCTCGGTACCTTTAAGACCAATGA
CTTACAAGGCAGCTGTAGATCTTAGCCACTTTTTAAAAGAAAAGGGGGGACTGGAAGGGCTAATTCACTC
CCAACGAAGACAAGATCTGCTTTTTGCTTGTACTGGGTCTCTCTGGTTAGACCAGATCTGAGCCTGGGAG
CTCTCTGGCTAACTAGGGAACCCACTGCTTAAGCCTCAATAAAGCTTGCCTTGAGTGCTTCAAGTAGTGT
GTGCCCGTCTGTTGTGTGACTCTGGTAACTAGAGATCCCTCAGACCCTTTTAGTCAGTGTGGAAAATCTC
TAGCAGCATCTAGAATTAATTCCGTGTATTCTATAGTGTCACCTAAATCGTATGTGTATGATACATAAGG
TTATGTATTAATTGTAGCCGCGTTCTAACGACAATATGTACAAGCCTAATTGTGTAGCATCTGGCTTACT
GAAGCAGACCCTATCATCTCTCTCGTAAACTGCCGTCAGAGTCGGTTTGGTTGGACGAACCTTCTGAGTT
TCTGGTAACGCCGTCCCGCACCCGGAAATGGTCAGCGAACCAATCAGCAGGGTCATCGCTAGCCAGATCC
TCTACGCCGGACGCATCGTGGCCGGCATCACCGGCGCCACAGGTGCGGTTGCTGGCGCCTATATCGCCGA
CATCACCGATGGGGAAGATCGGGCTCGCCACTTCGGGCTCATGAGCGCTTGTTTCGGCGTGGGTATGGTG
GCAGGCCCCGTGGCCGGGGGACTGTTGGGCGCCATCTCCTTGCATGCACCATTCCTTGCGGCGGCGGTGC
TCAACGGCCTCAACCTACTACTGGGCTGCTTCCTAATGCAGGAGTCGCATAAGGGAGAGCGTCGAATGGT
GCACTCTCAGTACAATCTGCTCTGATGCCGCATAGTTAAGCCAGCCCCGACACCCGCCAACACCCGCTGA
CGCGCCCTGACGGGCTTGTCTGCTCCCGGCATCCGCTTACAGACAAGCTGTGACCGTCTCCGGGAGCTGC
ATGTGTCAGAGGTTTTCACCGTCATCACCGAAACGCGCGAGACGAAAGGGCCTCGTGATACGCCTATTTT
TATAGGTTAATGTCATGATAATAATGGTTTCTTAGACGTCAGGTGGCACTTTTCGGGGAAATGTGCGCGG
AACCCCTATTTGTTTATTTTTCTAAATACATTCAAATATGTATCCGCTCATGAGACAATAACCCTGATAA
ATGCTTCAATAATATTGAAAAAGGAAGAGTATGAGTATTCAACATTTCCGTGTCGCCCTTATTCCCTTTT
TTGCGGCATTTTGCCTTCCTGTTTTTGCTCACCCAGAAACGCTGGTGAAAGTAAAAGATGCTGAAGATCA
GTTGGGTGCACGAGTGGGTTACATCGAACTGGATCTCAACAGCGGTAAGATCCTTGAGAGTTTTCGCCCC
GAAGAACGTTTTCCAATGATGAGCACTTTTAAAGTTCTGCTATGTGGCGCGGTATTATCCCGTATTGACG
CCGGGCAAGAGCAACTCGGTCGCCGCATACACTATTCTCAGAATGACTTGGTTGAGTACTCACCAGTCAC
AGAAAAGCATCTTACGGATGGCATGACAGTAAGAGAATTATGCAGTGCTGCCATAACCATGAGTGATAAC
ACTGCGGCCAACTTACTTCTGACAACGATCGGAGGACCGAAGGAGCTAACCGCTTTTTTGCACAACATGG
GGGATCATGTAACTCGCCTTGATCGTTGGGAACCGGAGCTGAATGAAGCCATACCAAACGACGAGCGTGA
CACCACGATGCCTGTAGCAATGGCAACAACGTTGCGCAAACTATTAACTGGCGAACTACTTACTCTAGCT
TCCCGGCAACAATTAATAGACTGGATGGAGGCGGATAAAGTTGCAGGACCACTTCTGCGCTCGGCCCTTC
CGGCTGGCTGGTTTATTGCTGATAAATCTGGAGCCGGTGAGCGTGGGTCTCGCGGTATCATTGCAGCACT
GGGGCCAGATGGTAAGCCCTCCCGTATCGTAGTTATCTACACGACGGGGAGTCAGGCAACTATGGATGAA
CGAAATAGACAGATCGCTGAGATAGGTGCCTCACTGATTAAGCATTGGTAACTGTCAGACCAAGTTTACT
CATATATACTTTAGATTGATTTAAAACTTCATTTTTAATTTAAAAGGATCTAGGTGAAGATCCTTTTTGA
TAATCTCATGACCAAAATCCCTTAACGTGAGTTTTCGTTCCACTGAGCGTCAGACCCCGTAGAAAAGATC
AAAGGATCTTCTTGAGATCCTTTTTTTCTGCGCGTAATCTGCTGCTTGCAAACAAAAAAACCACCGCTAC
CAGCGGTGGTTTGTTTGCCGGATCAAGAGCTACCAACTCTTTTTCCGAAGGTAACTGGCTTCAGCAGAGC
GCAGATACCAAATACTGTTCTTCTAGTGTAGCCGTAGTTAGGCCACCACTTCAAGAACTCTGTAGCACCG
CCTACATACCTCGCTCTGCTAATCCTGTTACCAGTGGCTGCTGCCAGTGGCGATAAGTCGTGTCTTACCG
GGTTGGACTCAAGACGATAGTTACCGGATAAGGCGCAGCGGTCGGGCTGAACGGGGGGTTCGTGCACACA
GCCCAGCTTGGAGCGAACGACCTACACCGAACTGAGATACCTACAGCGTGAGCTATGAGAAAGCGCCACG
CTTCCCGAAGGGAGAAAGGCGGACAGGTATCCGGTAAGCGGCAGGGTCGGAACAGGAGAGCGCACGAGGG
AGCTTCCAGGGGGAAACGCCTGGTATCTTTATAGTCCTGTCGGGTTTCGCCACCTCTGACTTGAGCGTCG
ATTTTTGTGATGCTCGTCAGGGGGGCGGAGCCTATGGAAAAACGCCAGCAACGCGGCCTTTTTACGGTTC
CTGGCCTTTTGCTGGCCTTTTGCTCACATGTTCTTTCCTGCGTTATCCCCTGATTCTGTGGATAACCGTA
TTACCGCCTTTGAGTGAGCTGATACCGCTCGCCGCAGCCGAACGACCGAGCGCAGCGAGTCAGTGAGCGA
GGAAGCGGAAGAGCGCCCAATACGCAAACCGCCTCTCCCCGCGCGTCGGCCGATTCATTAATGCAGCTGT
GGAATGTGTGTCAGTTAGGGTGTGGAAAGTCCCCAGGCTCCCCAGCAGGCAGAAGTATGCAAAGCATGCA
TCTCAATTAGTCAGCAACCAGGTGTGGAAAGTCCCCAGGCTCCCCAGCAGGCAGAAGTATGCAAAGCATG
CATCTCAATTAGTCAGCAACCATAGTCCCGCCCCTAACTCCGCCCATCCCGCCCCTAACTCCGCCCAGTT
CCGCCCATTCTCCGCCCCATGGCTGACTAATTTTTTTTATTTATGCAGAGGCCGAGGCCGCCTCGGCCTC
TGAGCTATTCCAGAAGTAGTGAGGAGGCTTTTTTGGAGGCCTAGGCTTTTGCAAAAAGCTTGGACACAAG
ACAGGCTTGCGAGATATGTTTGAGAATACCACTTTATCCCGCGTCAGGGAGAGGCAGTGCGTAAAAAGAC
GCGGACTCATGTGAAATACTGGTTTTTAGTGCGCCAGATCTCTATAATCTCGCGCAACCTATTTTCCCCT
CGAACACTTTTTAAGCCGTAGATAAACAGGCTGGGACACTTCACATGAGCGAAAAATACATCGTCACCTG
GGACATGTTGCAGATCCATGCACGTAAACTCGCAAGCCGACTGATGCCTTCTGAACAATGGAAAGGCATT
ATTGCCGTAAGCCGTGGCGGTCTGTACCGGGTGCGTTACTGGCGCGTGAACTGGGTATTCGTCATGTCGA
TACCGTTTGTATTTCCAGCTACGATCACGACAACCAGCGCGAGCTTAAAGTGCTGAAACGCGCAGAAGGC
GATGGCGAAGGCTTCATCGTTATTGATGACCTGGTGGATACCGGTGGTACTGCGGTTGCGATTCGTGAAA
TGTATCCAAAAGCGCACTTTGTCACCATCTTCGCAAAACCGGCTGGTCGTCCGCTGGTTGATGACTATGT
TGTTGATATCCCGCAAGATACCTGGATTGAACAGCCGTGGGATATGGGCGTCGTATTCGTCCCGCCAATC
TCCGGTCGCTAATCTTTTCAACGCCTGGCACTGCCGGGCGTTGTTCTTTTTAACTTCAGGCGGGTTACAA
TAGTTTCCAGTAAGTATTCTGGAGGCTGCATCCATGACACAGGCAAACCTGAGCGAAACCCTGTTCAAAC
CCCGCTTTAAACATCCTGAAACCTCGACGCTAGTCCGCCGCTTTAATCACGGCGCACAACCGCCTGTGCA
GTCGGCCCTTGATGGTAAAACCATCCCTCACTGGTATCGCATGATTAACCGTCTGATGTGGATCTGGCGC
GGCATTGACCCACGCGAAATCCTCGACGTCCAGGCACGTATTGTGATGAGCGATGCCGAACGTACCGACG
ATGATTTATACGATACGGTGATTGGCTACCGTGGCGGCAACTGGATTTATGAGTGGGCCCCGGATCTTTG
TGAAGGAACCTTACTTCTGTGGTGTGACATAATTGGACAAACTACCTACAGAGATTTAAAGCTCTAAGGT
AAATATAAAATTTTTAAGTGTATAATGTGTTAAACTACTGATTCTAATTGTTTGTGTATTTTAGATTCCA
ACCTATGGAACTGATGAATGGGAGCAGTGGTGGAATGCCTTTAATGAGGAAAACCTGTTTTGCTCAGAAG
AAATGCCATCTAGTGATGATGAGGCTACTGCTGACTCTCAACATTCTACTCCTCCAAAAAAGAAGAGAAA
GGTAGAAGACCCCAAGGACTTTCCTTCAGAATTGCTAAGTTTTTTGAGTCATGCTGTGTTTAGTAATAGA
ACTCTTGCTTGCTTTGCTATTTACACCACAAAGGAAAAAGCTGCACTGCTATACAAGAAAATTATGGAAA
AATATTCTGTAACCTTTATAAGTAGGCATAACAGTTATAATCATAACATACTGTTTTTTCTTACTCCACA
CAGGCATAGAGTGTCTGCTATTAATAACTATGCTCAAAAATTGTGTACCTTTAGCTTTTTAATTTGTAAA
GGGGTTAATAAGGAATATTTGATGTATAGTGCCTTGACTAGAGATCATAATCAGCCATACCACATTTGTA
GAGGTTTTACTTGCTTTAAAAAACCTCCCACACCTCCCCCTGAACCTGAAACATAAAATGAATGCAATTG
TTGTTGTTAACTTGTTTATTGCAGCTTATAATGGTTACAAATAAAGCAATAGCATCACAAATTTCACAAA
TAAAGCATTTTTTTCACTGCATTCTAGTTGTGGTTTGTCCAAACTCATCAATGTATCTTATCATGTCTGG
ATCAACTGGATAACTCAAGCTAACCAAAATCATCCCAAACTTCCCACCCCATACCCTATTACCACTGCCA
ATTACCTGTGGTTTCATTTACTCTAAACCTGTGATTCCTCTGAATTATTTTCATTTTAAAGAAATTGTAT
TTGTTAAATATGTACTACAAACTTAGTAGTTGGAAGGGCTAATTCACTCCCAAAGAAGACAAGATATCCT
TGATCTGTGGATCTACCACACACAAGGCTACTTCCCTGATTAGCAGAACTACACACCAGGGCCAGGGGTC
AGATATCCACTGACCTTTGGATGGTGCTACAAGCTAGTACCAGTTGAGCCAGATAAGGTAGAAGAGGCCA
ATAAAGGAGAGAACACCAGCTTGTTACACCCTGTGAGCCTGCATGGGATGGATGACCCGGAGAGAGAAGT
GTTAGAGTGGAGGTTTGACAGCCGCCTAGCATTTCATCACGTGGCCCGAGAGCTGCATCCGGAGTACTTC
AAGAACTGCTGATATCGAGCTTGCTACAAGGGACTTTCCGCTGGGGACTTTCCAGGGAGGCGTGGCCTGG
GCGGGACTGGGGAGTGGCGAGCCCTCAGATCCTGCATATAAGCAGCTGCTTTTTGCCTGTACTGGGTCTC
TCTGGTTAGACCAGATCTGAGCCTGGGAGCTCTCTGGCTAACTAGGGAACCCACTGCTTAAGCCTCAATA
AAGCTTGCCTTGAGTGCTTCAAGTAGTGTGTGCCCGTCTGTTGTGTGACTCTGGTAACTAGAGATCCCTC
AGACCCTTTTAG
